>Addgene plasmid #178492 | pETM33_YES1_SH3 | addgene full sequence | sequence record 357294 | Addgene NGS Result
TTGAGATCCTTTTTTTCTGCGCGTAATCTGCTGCTTGCAAACAAAAAAACCACCGCTACCAGCGGTGGTT
TGTTTGCCGGATCAAGAGCTACCAACTCTTTTTCCGAAGGTAACTGGCTTCAGCAGAGCGCAGATACCAA
ATACTGTCCTTCTAGTGTAGCCGTAGTTAGGCCACCACTTCAAGAACTCTGTAGCACCGCCTACATACCT
CGCTCTGCTAATCCTGTTACCAGTGGCTGCTGCCAGTGGCGATAAGTCGTGTCTTACCGGGTTGGACTCA
AGACGATAGTTACCGGATAAGGCGCAGCGGTCGGGCTGAACGGGGGGTTCGTGCACACAGCCCAGCTTGG
AGCGAACGACCTACACCGAACTGAGATACCTACAGCGTGAGCTATGAGAAAGCGCCACGCTTCCCGAAGG
GAGAAAGGCGGACAGGTATCCGGTAAGCGGCAGGGTCGGAACAGGAGAGCGCACGAGGGAGCTTCCAGGG
GGAAACGCCTGGTATCTTTATAGTCCTGTCGGGTTTCGCCACCTCTGACTTGAGCGTCGATTTTTGTGAT
GCTCGTCAGGGGGGCGGAGCCTATGGAAAAACGCCAGCAACGCGGCCTTTTTACGGTTCCTGGCCTTTTG
CTGGCCTTTTGCTCACATGTTCTTTCCTGCGTTATCCCCTGATTCTGTGGATAACCGTATTACCGCCTTT
GAGTGAGCTGATACCGCTCGCCGCAGCCGAACGACCGAGCGCAGCGAGTCAGTGAGCGAGGAAGCGGAAG
AGCGCCTGATGCGGTATTTTCTCCTTACGCATCTGTGCGGTATTTCACACCGCAATGGTGCACTCTCAGT
ACAATCTGCTCTGATGCCGCATAGTTAAGCCAGTATACACTCCGCTATCGCTACGTGACTGGGTCATGGC
TGCGCCCCGACACCCGCCAACACCCGCTGACGCGCCCTGACGGGCTTGTCTGCTCCCGGCATCCGCTTAC
AGACAAGCTGTGACCGTCTCCGGGAGCTGCATGTGTCAGAGGTTTTCACCGTCATCACCGAAACGCGCGA
GGCAGCTGCGGTAAAGCTCATCAGCGTGGTCGTGAAGCGATTCACAGATGTCTGCCTGTTCATCCGCGTC
CAGCTCGTTGAGTTTCTCCAGAAGCGTTAATGTCTGGCTTCTGATAAAGCGGGCCATGTTAAGGGCGGTT
TTTTCCTGTTTGGTCACTGATGCCTCCGTGTAAGGGGGATTTCTGTTCATGGGGGTAATGATACCGATGA
AACGAGAGAGGATGCTCACGATACGGGTTACTGATGATGAACATGCCCGGTTACTGGAACGTTGTGAGGG
TAAACAACTGGCGGTATGGATGCGGCGGGACCAGAGAAAAATCACTCAGGGTCAATGCCAGCGCTTCGTT
AATACAGATGTAGGTGTTCCACAGGGTAGCCAGCAGCATCCTGCGATGCAGATCCGGAACATAATGGTGC
AGGGCGCTGACTTCCGCGTTTCCAGACTTTACGAAACACGGAAACCGAAGACCATTCATGTTGTTGCTCA
GGTCGCAGACGTTTTGCAGCAGCAGTCGCTTCACGTTCGCTCGCGTATCGGTGATTCATTCTGCTAACCA
GTAAGGCAACCCCGCCAGCCTAGCCGGGTCCTCAACGACAGGAGCACGATCATGCGCACCCGTGGGGCCG
CCATGCCGGCGATAATGGCCTGCTTCTCGCCGAAACGTTTGGTGGCGGGACCAGTGACGAAGGCTTGAGC
GAGGGCGTGCAAGATTCCGAATACCGCAAGCGACAGGCCGATCATCGTCGCGCTCCAGCGAAAGCGGTCC
TCGCCGAAAATGACCCAGAGCGCTGCCGGCACCTGTCCTACGAGTTGCATGATAAAGAAGACAGTCATAA
GTGCGGCGACGATAGTCATGCCCCGCGCCCACCGGAAGGAGCTGACTGGGTTGAAGGCTCTCAAGGGCAT
CGGTCGAGATCCCGGTGCCTAATGAGTGAGCTAACTTACATTAATTGCGTTGCGCTCACTGCCCGCTTTC
CAGTCGGGAAACCTGTCGTGCCAGCTGCATTAATGAATCGGCCAACGCGCGGGGAGAGGCGGTTTGCGTA
TTGGGCGCCAGGGTGGTTTTTCTTTTCACCAGTGAGACGGGCAACAGCTGATTGCCCTTCACCGCCTGGC
CCTGAGAGAGTTGCAGCAAGCGGTCCACGCTGGTTTGCCCCAGCAGGCGAAAATCCTGTTTGATGGTGGT
TAACGGCGGGATATAACATGAGCTGTCTTCGGTATCGTCGTATCCCACTACCGAGATATCCGCACCAACG
CGCAGCCCGGACTCGGTAATGGCGCGCATTGCGCCCAGCGCCATCTGATCGTTGGCAACCAGCATCGCAG
TGGGAACGATGCCCTCATTCAGCATTTGCATGGTTTGTTGAAAACCGGACATGGCACTCCAGTCGCCTTC
CCGTTCCGCTATCGGCTGAATTTGATTGCGAGTGAGATATTTATGCCAGCCAGCCAGACGCAGACGCGCC
GAGACAGAACTTAATGGGCCCGCTAACAGCGCGATTTGCTGGTGACCCAATGCGACCAGATGCTCCACGC
CCAGTCGCGTACCGTCTTCATGGGAGAAAATAATACTGTTGATGGGTGTCTGGTCAGAGACATCAAGAAA
TAACGCCGGAACATTAGTGCAGGCAGCTTCCACAGCAATGGCATCCTGGTCATCCAGCGGATAGTTAATG
ATCAGCCCACTGACGCGTTGCGCGAGAAGATTGTGCACCGCCGCTTTACAGGCTTCGACGCCGCTTCGTT
CTACCATCGACACCACCACGCTGGCACCCAGTTGATCGGCGCGAGATTTAATCGCCGCGACAATTTGCGA
CGGCGCGTGCAGGGCCAGACTGGAGGTGGCAACGCCAATCAGCAACGACTGTTTGCCCGCCAGTTGTTGT
GCCACGCGGTTGGGAATGTAATTCAGCTCCGCCATCGCCGCTTCCACTTTTTCCCGCGTTTTCGCAGAAA
CGTGGCTGGCCTGGTTCACCACGCGGGAAACGGTCTGATAAGAGACACCGGCATACTCTGCGACATCGTA
TAACGTTACTGGTTTCACATTCACCACCCTGAATTGACTCTCTTCCGGGCGCTATCATGCCATACCGCGA
AAGGTTTTGCGCCATTCGATGGTGTCCGGGATCTCGACGCTCTCCCTTATGCGACTCCTGCATTAGGAAG
CAGCCCAGTAGTAGGTTGAGGCCGTTGAGCACCGCCGCCGCAAGGAATGGTGCATGCAAGGAGATGGCGC
CCAACAGTCCCCCGGCCACGGGGCCTGCCACCATACCCACGCCGAAACAAGCGCTCATGAGCCCGAAGTG
GCGAGCCCGATCTTCCCCATCGGTGATGTCGGCGATATAGGCGCCAGCAACCGCACCTGTGGCGCCGGTG
ATGCCGGCCACGATGCGTCCGGCGTAGAGGATCGAGATCTCGATCCCGCGAAATTAATACGACTCACTAT
AGGGGAATTGTGAGCGGATAACAATTCCCCTCTAGAAATAATTTTGTTTAACTTTAAGAAGGAGATATAC
CATGAAACATCACCATCACCATCACAACACTAGTAGCAATTCCATGTCCCCTATACTAGGTTATTGGAAA
ATTAAGGGCCTTGTGCAACCCACTCGACTTCTTTTGGAATATCTTGAAGAAAAATATGAAGAGCATTTGT
ATGAGCGCGATGAAGGTGATAAATGGCGAAACAAAAAGTTTGAATTGGGTTTGGAGTTTCCCAATCTTCC
TTATTATATTGATGGTGATGTTAAATTAACACAGTCTATGGCCATCATACGTTATATAGCTGACAAGCAC
AACATGTTGGGTGGTTGTCCAAAAGAGCGTGCAGAGATTTCAATGCTTGAAGGAGCGGTTTTGGATATTA
GATACGGTGTTTCGAGAATTGCATATAGTAAAGACTTTGAAACTCTCAAAGTTGATTTTCTTAGCAAGCT
ACCTGAAATGCTGAAAATGTTCGAAGATCGTTTATGTCATAAAACATATTTAAATGGTGATCATGTAACC
CATCCTGACTTCATGTTGTATGACGCTCTTGATGTTGTTTTATACATGGACCCAATGTGCCTGGATGCGT
TCCCAAAATTAGTTTGTTTTAAAAAACGTATTGAAGCTATCCCACAAATTGATAAGTACTTGAAATCCAG
CAAGTATATAGCATGGCCTTTGCAGGGCTGGCAAGCCACGTTTGGTGGTGGCGACCATCCTCCAAAATCG
GATCTGGAAGTTCTGTTCCAGGGGCCCATGGGTGGCGTGACCATCTTCGTTGCGCTGTACGACTATGAGG
CGCGTACCACCGAAGATCTGAGCTTCAAGAAAGGTGAACGTTTTCAGATCATTAACAACACCGAGGGCGA
CTGGTGGGAAGCGCGTAGCATCGCGACCGGCAAGAACGGCTACATTCCGAGCAACTATGTGGCGCCGGCG
GATAGCTAAGAATTCGAGCTCCGTCGACAAGCTTGCGGCCGCACTCGAGCACCACCACCACCACCACTGA
GATCCGGCTGCTAACAAAGCCCGAAAGGAAGCTGAGTTGGCTGCTGCCACCGCTGAGCAATAACTAGCAT
AACCCCTTGGGGCCTCTAAACGGGTCTTGAGGGGTTTTTTGCTGAAAGGAGGAACTATATCCGGATTGGC
GAATGGG
[124 nt withheld, positions 4698-4821]
C
[91 nt withheld, positions 4823-4913]
A
[49 nt withheld, positions 4915-4963]
CCTTTGACGTTGGAGTCCACGTTCTTTAATAGTGGACTCTTGTTCCAAACTGGAACAACACTCAACCCTA
TCTCGGTCTATTCTTTTGATTTATAAGGGATTTTGCCGATTTCGGCCTATTGGTTAAAAAATGAGCTGAT
TTAACAAAAATTTAACGCGAATTTTAACAAAATATTAACGCTTACAATTTAGGTGGCACTTTTCGGGGAA
ATGTGCGCGGAACCCCTATTTGTTTATTTTTCTAAATACATTCAAATATGTATCCGCTCATGAATTAATT
CTTAGAAAAACTCATCGAGCATCAAATGAAACTGCAATTTATTCATATCAGGATTATCAATACCATATTT
TTGAAAAAGCCGTTTCTGTAATGAAGGAGAAAACTCACCGAGGCAGTTCCATAGGATGGCAAGATCCTGG
TATCGGTCTGCGATTCCGACTCGTCCAACATCAATACAACCTATTAATTTCCCCTCGTCAAAAATAAGGT
TATCAAGTGAGAAATCACCATGAGTGACGACTGAATCCGGTGAGAATGGCAAAAGTTTATGCATTTCTTT
CCAGACTTGTTCAACAGGCCAGCCATTACGCTCGTCATCAAAATCACTCGCATCAACCAAACCGTTATTC
ATTCGTGATTGCGCCTGAGCGAGACGAAATACGCGATCGCTGTTAAAAGGACAATTACAAACAGGAATCG
AATGCAACCGGCGCAGGAACACTGCCAGCGCATCAACAATATTTTCACCTGAATCAGGATATTCTTCTAA
TACCTGGAATGCTGTTTTCCCGGGGATCGCAGTGGTGAGTAACCATGCATCATCAGGAGTACGGATAAAA
TGCTTGATGGTCGGAAGAGGCATAAATTCCGTCAGCCAGTTTAGTCTGACCATCTCATCTGTAACATCAT
TGGCAACGCTACCTTTGCCATGTTTCAGAAACAACTCTGGCGCATCGGGCTTCCCATACAATCGATAGAT
TGTCGCACCTGATTGCCCGACATTATCGCGAGCCCATTTATACCCATATAAATCAGCATCCATGTTGGAA
TTTAATCGCGGCCTAGAGCAAGACGTTTCCCGTTGAATATGGCTCATAACACCCCTTGTATTACTGTTTA
TGTAAGCAGACAGTTTTATTGTTCATGACCAAAATCCCTTAACGTGAGTTTTCGTTCCACTGAGCGTCAG
ACCCCGTAGAAAAGATCAAAGGATCTTC
Features (pLannotate 1.2.2; 21 found; start..end, strand, type, name):
      1..589     +  rep_origin     ori: high-copy-number ColE1/pMB1/pBR322/pUC origin of replication
    775..914     -  misc_feature   bom: basis of mobility region from pBR322
   1016..1207    -  CDS            rop: Rop protein, which maintains plasmids at low copy number; rop
   1224..1604    +  CDS            YPB1_ECOLX: Protein predicted: Swiss-Prot protein existence level 4. From Escherichia coli.
   1676..1967    -  CDS            TcR (fragment): tetracycline efflux protein; tet; confers resistance to tetracycline
   1982..2003    -  protein_bind   CAP binding site: CAP binding activates transcription in the presence of cAMP. E. coli catabolite activator protein
   2016..3098    -  CDS            lacI: lac repressor; lacI; The lac repressor binds to the lac operator to inhibit transcription in E. coli. This inhibition can be relieved by adding lactose or isopropyl-β-D-thiogalactopyranoside (IPTG).
   3099..3176    -  promoter       lacI promoter: lacI
   3184..3463    -  CDS            TcR (fragment): tetracycline efflux protein; tet; confers resistance to tetracycline
   3485..3503    +  promoter       T7 promoter: promoter for bacteriophage T7 RNA polymerase
   3504..3528    +  protein_bind   lac operator: The lac repressor binds to the lac operator to inhibit transcription in E. coli. This inhibition can be relieved by adding lactose or isopropyl-β-D-thiogalactopyranoside (IPTG). lac repressor encoded by lacI
   3543..3565    +  RBS            RBS: efficient ribosome binding site from bacteriophage T7 gene 10 (Olins and Rangwala, 1989)
   3578..3595    +  CDS            7xHis (fragment): 6xHis affinity tag
   3614..4267    +  CDS            GST26_SCHJA: Experimental evidence at protein level: Swiss-Prot protein existence level 1. GST isoenzymes appear to play a central role in the parasite detoxification system. Other functions are also suspected including a role in increasing the solubility of haematin in the parasite gut. From Schistosoma japonicum (Blood fluke).
   4232..4486    +  CDS            src (fragment): SRC_DANRE - Experimental evidence at protein level: Swiss-Prot protein existence level 1. Non-receptor protein tyrosine kinase which is activated following engagement of many different classes of cellular receptors including immune response receptors, integrins and other adhesion receptors, receptor protein tyrosine kinases, G protein-coupled receptors as well as cytokine receptors. Participates in signaling pathways that control a diverse spectrum of biological activities including gene transcription, immune response, cell adhesion, cell cycle progression, apoptosis, migration, and transforma
   4530..4547    +  CDS            9xHis (fragment): 9xHis affinity tag
   4557..4606    +  CDS            SET1 (fragment): solubility-enhancement tag derived from T7 phage gene 10B
   4614..4661    +  terminator     T7 terminator: transcription terminator for bacteriophage T7 RNA polymerase
   4698..5126    +  rep_origin     f1 ori (sequence partly withheld): f1 bacteriophage origin of replication; arrow indicates direction of (+) strand synthesis
   5179..5236    +  promoter       AmpR promoter (fragment): bla
   5245..6060    -  CDS            KanR: aminoglycoside phosphotransferase; aph(3')-Ia; confers resistance to kanamycin in bacteria or G418 (Geneticin®) in eukaryotes
