[The description below was written by a language model from this plasmid's Addgene catalogue record and pLannotate feature annotations shown in this document.]
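Description:
pETM33_YES1_SH3 is a bacterial expression plasmid built on the pETM33 backbone, a pET-style vector, for producing the SH3 domain of the human non-receptor tyrosine kinase YES1 in E. coli. It replicates from a ColE1/pBR322-type origin accompanied by the bom region and the rop gene, which holds copy number down, and it also carries an f1 phage origin. Selection is with kanamycin through an aminoglycoside phosphotransferase (KanR) gene. Short tetracycline-resistance fragments and an AmpR promoter fragment in the annotation are backbone remnants rather than working markers.

The expression cassette is driven by a T7 promoter with an adjacent lac operator, followed by the phage T7 gene 10 ribosome binding site. A plasmid-borne lacI gene supplies repressor, so transcription stays off until IPTG is added in a host that provides T7 RNA polymerase, such as a BL21(DE3) derivative. The open reading frame encodes an N-terminal His tag, then Schistosoma japonicum glutathione S-transferase, then the synthetic YES1 SH3 coding sequence, which was inserted between NcoI and EcoRI sites that were destroyed during cloning. The automated annotation labels the insert as a fragment of zebrafish Src, which reflects homology among Src-family SH3 domains rather than the actual source. Downstream lie a second His-tag fragment and a short tag-like fragment before the T7 terminator. The record does not show whether these are translated, and the catalogue lists only the N-terminal His-GST fusion.

The dual tags allow purification or immobilisation on nickel or glutathione resins. The plasmid comes from a study that mapped binding sites in unstructured regions of the human proteome, which suggests the purified domain served as a bait for peptide-binding experiments.
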