Addgene plasmid #178492: pETM33_YES1_SH3
Purpose: Bacterial expression of human domain with His-tag and GST tag
Depositing lab: Ylva Ivarsson. Depositing organization: Uppsala University. Publication: Proteome-scale mapping of binding sites in the unstructured regions of the human proteome. Benz C, Ali M, Krystkowiak I, Simonetti L, Sayadi A, Mihalic F, Kliche J, Andersson E, Jemth P, Davey NE, Ivarsson Y. Mol Syst Biol. 2022 Jan;18(1):e10584. doi: 10.15252/msb.202110584. PubMed 35044719.
Backbone
  Vector backbone: pETM33
  Backbone size w/o insert (bp): 6017
  Vector type: Bacterial Expression
Growth in bacteria
  Bacterial resistance: Kanamycin, 50 μg/mL
  Growth temperature: 37°C
  Growth strain: DH5alpha
  Copy number: Unknown
Gene/Insert
  Gene/Insert name: YES1_SH3
  Species: H. sapiens (human); Synthetic
  Entrez Gene: YES1 (a.k.a. HsT441, P61-YES, Yes, c-yes)
  Promoter: T7/LacO
  Tag / fusion protein: His-GST (N terminal on insert)
  Cloning method: Restriction Enzyme; 5′ cloning site Nco1 (destroyed during cloning); 3′ cloning site EcoR1 (destroyed during cloning)
  Sequencing primers: 5′ CGGATCTGGAAGTTCTGTTCC; 3′ GAGTGCGGCCGCAAGCTTG
Terms and licenses: Academic/Nonprofit Terms; Industry Terms: Not Available to Industry
Depositor comments: Please visit https://www.biorxiv.org/content/10.1101/2021.04.13.439572v1 for bioRxv preprint. Growth in BL21 DE3 gold 37 C after induction with 1mM IPTG 4 hours 30 C. Insert: GGVTIFVALYDYEARTTEDLSFKKGERFQIINNTEGDWWEARSIATGKNGYIPSNYVAPADS.
How to cite: pETM33_YES1_SH3 was a gift from Ylva Ivarsson (Addgene plasmid # 178492 ; http://n2t.net/addgene:178492 ; RRID:Addgene_178492)
